>Addgene plasmid #136237 | pAC5.1-dCry-V5His | addgene full sequence | sequence record 267571 | Addgene NGS Result
CCATGTGTGTGCAGCCAACGATAGCAACAAAAGCAACAACACAGGTGGCTTTCCCTCTTTCACTTTTTGT
TTGCAAGCCGCGTGCGAGCAAGACGGCACGACCGGCAAACGCAATTACGCTGACAAAGAGCAGACGAAGT
TTTGGCGAAAAACATCAAGGCGCCTGATACGAATGCATTTGCAATAACAATTGCGATATTTAATATTGTT
TATGAAGCTGTTTGACTTCAAAACACACAAAAAAAAAAATAAAACAAATTATTTGAAAGAGAATTAGGAA
TCGGACGCTTATCGTTAGGGTAACAACAAGAAATGCTTACTGAGTCACAGCCTCTGGAAAACTGCCGCAA
GCCAGAGAGAGAGAGAAAAAGAGGGAGAGCAGCTTAGACCGCATGTGCTTGTGTGTGAGGCGTCTCTCTC
TTCGTCTCTGTTGCGCAAACGCATAGACTGCACTGAAAAAATCGATTACCTATTTTTTATGAATGAATAT
TTGCACTATTACTATTCAAAACTATTAAGATAGCAATCACATTCAATAGCCAAATACTATACCACCTGAG
CGATGCAACGAAATGATCAATTTGAGCAAAAATGCTGCATATTTAGGACGGCATCATTATAGAAATGCTT
CTTGCTGTGTACTTTTCTCTCGTCTGGCAGCTGTTTCGCCGTTATTGTTAAAACCGGCTTAAGTTAGGTG
TGTTTTCTACGACTAGTGAATGCCCTACTAGAAGATGTGTGTTGCACAAAATGTCCCTGGAATAACCAAT
TTGAAGTGCAGATAGCAGTAAACGTAAGCTAATATGAATATTATTTAACTGTAATGTTTTAATATCGCTG
GACATTACTAATAAACCCACTATAAACACATGTACATATGTATGTTTTGGCATACAATGAGTAGTTGGGG
AAAAAATGTGTAAAAGCACCGTGACCATCACAGCATAAAGATAACCAGCTGAAGTATCGAATATGAGTAA
CCCCCAAATTGAATCACATGCCGCAACTGATAGGACCCATGGAAGTACACTCTTCATGGCGATATACAAG
ACACACACAAGCACGAACACCCAGTTGCGGAGGAAATTCTCCGTAAATGAAAACCCAATCGGCGAACAAT
TCATACCCATATATGGTAAAAGTTTTGAACGCGACTTGAGAGCGGAGAGCATTGCGGCTGATAAGGTTTT
AGCGCTAAGCGGGCTTTATAAAACGGGCTGCGGGACCAGTTTTCATATCACTACCGTTTGAGTTCTTGTG
CTGTGTGGATACTCCTCCCGACACAAAGCCGCTCCATCAGCCAGCAGTCGTCTAATCCAGAGACCCCGGA
TCGGGGTACCTACTAGTCCAGTGTGGTGGAATTCACCATGGCCACGCGAGGGGCGAATGTGATTTGGTTT
CGCCATGGATTGCGCCTCCATGATAATCCCGCTCTATTGGCCGCCCTCGCCGATAAGGATCAGGGTATAG
CCCTAATTCCCGTTTTCATATTCGATGGAGAGAGTGCAGGTACCAAGAATGTGGGTTACAATCGGATGCG
TTTCCTCCTGGACTCGTTGCAGGACATCGATGATCAGCTACAGGCGGCAACTGATGGACGTGGACGCCTC
CTGGTCTTCGAGGGCGAACCGGCTTATATCTTCCGCCGGCTACATGAGCAAGTGCGTCTGCACAGGATTT
GCATAGAGCAGGACTGCGAGCCAATTTGGAATGAGCGCGATGAAAGCATCCGTTCTCTATGTCGGGAGCT
GAATATCGACTTTGTCGAGAAGGTATCACACACGCTTTGGGATCCGCAATTGGTGATTGAGACCAATGGT
GGCATTCCACCGCTGACCTACCAAATGTTCCTGCACACGGTGCAAATTATTGGGCTTCCACCGCGTCCCA
CCGCCGATGCTCGACTAGAAGACGCCACCTTTGTCGAGCTGGACCCCGAGTTCTGCCGAAGTCTTAAGTT
GTTCGAGCAGCTGCCCACGCCGGAGCACTTCAATGTGTATGGAGACAACATGGGCTTCCTGGCCAAGATT
AACTGGCGCGGCGGAGAAACACAGGCCTTACTTCTGTTGGATGAGCGTCTTAAAGTGGAGCAGCATGCGT
TTGAGCGTGGATTTTATCTGCCCAACCAGGCACTGCCCAATATCCACGACTCGCCAAAATCGATGAGCGC
CCATCTGCGCTTTGGTTGCCTTTCGGTACGTCGCTTCTACTGGAGCGTCCACGATCTCTTCAAGAATGTC
CAGTTGCGCGCCTGTGTGCGGGGCGTTCAGATGACTGGCGGCGCGCACATCACGGGACAGTTGATCTGGC
GAGAGTACTTCTACACCATGTCGGTGAACAATCCAAACTACGATCGCATGGAGGGCAATGACATCTGCCT
GAGCATCCCGTGGGCTAAGCCGAACGAAAATCTCCTGCAGAGCTGGCGTTTAGGCCAAACGGGATTCCCG
CTCATCGACGGCGCCATGCGACAACTCCTGGCCGAGGGATGGCTCCACCATACGCTGCGCAACACCGTGG
CCACCTTTCTCACGCGCGGCGGTTTGTGGCAGAGCTGGGAGCATGGACTGCAGCACTTTCTGAAGTATCT
GCTGGATGCGGATTGGTCGGTCTGCGCTGGCAACTGGATGTGGGTATCCAGCTCGGCGTTTGAAAGGCTG
CTGGACTCCTCCCTGGTCACCTGCCCGGTGGCATTGGCCAAGCGACTTGATCCGGATGGCACCTACATCA
AGCAGTACGTCCCGGAGTTGATGAATGTGCCCAAGGAATTTGTTCACGAGCCCTGGCGAATGTCTGCCGA
GCAGCAGGAGCAGTACGAGTGCCTGATCGGAGTCCATTATCCGGAGCGGATCATTGATTTGTCCATGGCC
GTAAAGCGAAACATGCTGGCCATGAAGTCTCTCCGAAATTCGCTGATCACCCCGCCGCCGCATTGCCGAC
CATCCAACGAGGAGGAAGTGCGTCAGTTCTTCTGGCTGGCCGACGTGGTGGTTTGGCGGCCGCTCGAGTC
TAGAGGGCCCTTCGAAGGTAAGCCTATCCCTAACCCTCTCCTCGGTCTCGATTCTACGCGTACCGGTCAT
CATCACCATCACCATTGAGTTTAAACCCGCTGATCAGCCTCGACTGTGCCTTCTAAGGCCTGAGCTCGCT
GATCAGCCTCGATCGAGGATCCAGACATGATAAGATACATTGATGAGTTTGGACAAACCACAACTAGAAT
GCAGTGAAAAAAATGCTTTATTTGTGAAATTTGTGATGCTATTGCTTTATTTGTAACCATTATAAGCTGC
AATAAACAAGTTAACAACAACAATTGCATTCATTTTATGTTTCAGGTTCAGGGGGAGGTGTGGGAGGTTT
TTTAAAGCAAGTAAAACCTCTACAAATGTGGTATGGCTGATTATGATCAGTCGACCGATGCCCTTGAGAG
CCTTCAACCCAGTCAGCTCCTTCCGGTGGGCGCGGGGCATGACTATCGTCGCCGCACTTATGACTGTCTT
CTTTATCATGCAACTCGTAGGACAGGTGCCGGCAGCGCTCTGGGTCATTTTCGGCGAGGACCGCTTTCGC
TGGAGCGCGACGATGATCGGCCTGTCGCTTGCGGTATTCGGAATCTTGCACGCCCTCGCTCAAGCCTTCG
TCACTGGTCCCGCCACCAAACGTTTCGGCGAGAAGCAGGCCATTATCGCCGGCATGGCGGCCGACGCGCT
GGGCTACGTCTTGCTGGCGTTCGCGACGCGAGGCTGGATGGCCTTCCCCATTATGATTCTTCTCGCTTCC
GGCGGCATCGGGATGCCCGCGTTGCAGGCCATGCTGTCCAGGCAGGTAGATGACGACCATCAGGGACAGC
TTCAAGGCCAGCAAAAGGCCAGGAACCGTAAAAAGGCCGCGTTGCTGGCGTTTTTCCATAGGCTCCGCCC
CCCTGACGAGCATCACAAAAATCGACGCTCAAGTCAGAGGTGGCGAAACCCGACAGGACTATAAAGATAC
CAGGCGTTTCCCCCTGGAAGCTCCCTCGTGCGCTCTCCTGTTCCGACCCTGCCGCTTACCGGATACCTGT
CCGCCTTTCTCCCTTCGGGAAGCGTGGCGCTTTCTCATAGCTCACGCTGTAGGTATCTCAGTTCGGTGTA
GGTCGTTCGCTCCAAGCTGGGCTGTGTGCACGAACCCCCCGTTCAGCCCGACCGCTGCGCCTTATCCGGT
AACTATCGTCTTGAGTCCAACCCGGTAAGACACGACTTATCGCCACTGGCAGCAGCCACTGGTAACAGGA
TTAGCAGAGCGAGGTATGTAGGCGGTGCTACAGAGTTCTTGAAGTGGTGGCCTAACTACGGCTACACTAG
AAGGACAGTATTTGGTATCTGCGCTCTGCTGAAGCCAGTTACCTTCGGAAAAAGAGTTGGTAGCTCTTGA
TCCGGCAAACAAACCACCGCTGGTAGCGGTGGTTTTTTTGTTTGCAAGCAGCAGATTACGCGCAGAAAAA
AAGGATCTCAAGAAGATCCTTTGATCTTTTCTACGGGGTCTGACGCTCAGTGGAACGAAAACTCACGTTA
AGGGATTTTGGTCATGAGATTATCAAAAAGGATCTTCACCTAGATCCTTTTAAATTAAAAATGAAGTTTT
AAATCAATCTAAAGTATATATGAGTAAACTTGGTCTGACAGTTACCAATGCTTAATCAGTGAGGCACCTA
TCTCAGCGATCTGTCTATTTCGTTCATCCATAGTTGCCTGACTCCCCGTCGTGTAGATAACTACGATACG
GGAGGGCTTACCATCTGGCCCCAGTGCTGCAATGATACCGCGAGACCCACGCTCACCGGCTCCAGATTTA
TCAGCAATAAACCAGCCAGCCGGAAGGGCCGAGCGCAGAAGTGGTCCTGCAACTTTATCCGCCTCCATCC
AGTCTATTAATTGTTGCCGGGAAGCTAGAGTAAGTAGTTCGCCAGTTAATAGTTTGCGCAACGTTGTTGC
CATTGCTGCAGGCATCGTGGTGTCACGCTCGTCGTTTGGTATGGCTTCATTCAGCTCCGGTTCCCAACGA
TCAAGGCGAGTTACATGATCCCCCATGTTGTGCAAAAAAGCGGTTAGCTCCTTCGGTCCTCCGATCGTTG
TCAGAAGTAAGTTGGCCGCAGTGTTATCACTCATGGTTATGGCAGCACTGCATAATTCTCTTACTGTCAT
GCCATCCGTAAGATGCTTTTCTGTGACTGGTGAGTACTCAACCAAGTCATTCTGAGAATAGTGTATGCGG
CGACCGAGTTGCTCTTGCCCGGCGTCAACACGGGATAATACCGCGCCACATAGCAGAACTTTAAAAGTGC
TCATCATTGGAAAACGTTCTTCGGGGCGAAAACTCTCAAGGATCTTACCGCTGTTGAGATCCAGTTCGAT
GTAACCCACTCGTGCACCCAACTGATCTTCAGCATCTTTTACTTTCACCAGCGTTTCTGGGTGAGCAAAA
ACAGGAAGGCAAAATGCCGCAAAAAAGGGAATAAGGGCGACACGGAAATGTTGAATACTCATACTCTTCC
TTTTTCAATATTATTGAAGCATTTATCAGGGTTATTGTCTCATGAGCGGATACATATTTGAATGTATTTA
GAAAAATAAACAAATAGGGGTTCCGCGCACATTTCCCCGAAAAGTGCCACCTGACGTCTAAGAAACCATT
ATTATCATGACATTAACCTATAAAAATAGGCGTATCACGAGGCCCTTTCGTCTTCAAGAATTAATTCTAT
ATTCTAAAAACACAAATGATACTTCTAAAAAAAAATCATGAATGGCATCAACTCTGAATCAAATCTTTGC
AGATGCACCTACTTCTCATTTCCACTGTCACATCATTTTTCCAGATCTCGCTGCCTGTTATGTGGCCCAC
AAACCAAGACACGTTTTATGGCCATTAAAGCTGGCTGATCGTCGCCAAACACCAAATACATAATGAATAT
GTACACATTCGAGAAAGAAGCGATCAAAGAAGCGTCTTCGGGCGGAGTAGGAGAATGCGGAGGAGAAGGA
GAACGAGCTGATCTAGTATCTCTCCACAATCCAATGCCAACTGACCAACTGGCCATATTCGGAGCAATTT
GAAGCCAATTTCCATCGCCTGGCGATCGCTCCATTCTTGGCTATATGTTTTTCACCGTTACCCGGGGCCA
TTTTCAAAGACTCGTCGGCAAGATAAGATTGTGTCACTCGCTGTCTCTCTTCATTTGTCGAAGAATGCTG
AGGAATTTCGCGATGACGTCGGCGAGTATTTTGAAGAATGAGAATAATTTGTATTTATACGAAAATCAGT
TAGTGGAATTTTCTACAAAAACATGTTATCTATAGATAATTTTGTTGCAAAATATGTTGACTATGACAAA
GATTGTATGTATATACCTTTAATGTATTCTCATTTTCTTATGTATTTATAATGGCAATGATGATACTGAT
GATATTTTAAGATGATGCCAGACCAAAAGGCTTGAATTTCTGCGTCTTTTGCCGAACGCAGTGCATGTGC
AATTGTTGTTTTTTGGAATATTCAATTTTCGGACTGTCCGCTTTGATTTCAGTTTCTTGGCTTATTCAAA
AAGCAAAGTAAAGCCAAAAAAGCGAGATGGCAATACCAAATGCGGCAAAACGGTAGTGGAAGGAAAGGGG
TGCGGGGCAGCGGAAGGAAGGGTGGGGCGGGGCGTGGCGGGGTCTGTGGCTGGGCGCGACGTCACCGACG
TTGGAGCCACTCCTTTGACCATGTGTGCGTGTGTGTATTATTCGTGTCTCGCCACTCGCCGGTTGTTTTT
TTCTTTTTATGCTGCGCTCTCTCTAGCGCCATCTCGCTTACGCATGCTCAACGCACCGCATGTTGCCGTT
TCCTTTTATGCGTCATTTTGGCTCGAAATAGGCAATTATTTAAACAAAGATTAGTCAACGAAAACGCTAA
AATAAATAAGTCTACAATATGGTTACTTATTG
Features (pLannotate 1.2.2; 9 found; start..end, strand, type, name):
   1368..2993    +  CDS            cry: CRY1_DROME - Experimental evidence at protein level: Swiss-Prot protein existence level 1. Blue light-dependent regulator that is the input of the circadian feedback loop. Has no photolyase activity for cyclobutane pyrimidine dimers or 6-4 photoproducts. Regulation of expression by light suggests a role in photoreception for locomotor activity rhythms. Functions, together with per, as a transcriptional repressor required for the oscillation of peripheral circadian clocks and for the correct specification of clock cells. Genes directly activated by the transcription factors Clock (Clk) and cycl
   3027..3068    +  CDS            V5 tag: epitope tag from simian virus 5
   3168..3302    -  polyA_signal   SV40 poly(A) signal: SV40 polyadenylation signal
   3325..3409    -  CDS            large T antigen (fragment): large T antigen from SV40 (simian virus 40)
   3410..3857    +  CDS            TcR (fragment): tetracycline efflux protein; tet; confers resistance to tetracycline
   3903..4491    -  rep_origin     ori: high-copy-number ColE1/pMB1/pBR322/pUC origin of replication
   4662..5522    -  CDS            AmpR: β-lactamase; bla; confers resistance to ampicillin, carbenicillin, and related antibiotics
   5523..5627    -  promoter       AmpR promoter: bla
   5777..1324    +  promoter       Ac5 promoter (across the origin): Drosophila melanogaster actin 5C promoter
