[The description below was written by a language model from this plasmid's Addgene catalogue record and pLannotate feature annotations shown in this document.]
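Description:
pAC5.1-dCry-V5His is an insect-cell expression plasmid built on the Invitrogen pAc5.1/V5-HisA backbone, designed to produce Drosophila melanogaster cryptochrome (DmCry) with C-terminal V5 and His tags. The full sequence record is about 7 kb. In bacteria it is maintained as a high-copy plasmid through a ColE1/pUC-type origin of replication and selected with ampicillin via the β-lactamase gene (AmpR) driven by its own bla promoter. The annotation also picks up short fragments of a tetracycline resistance gene and of SV40 large T antigen. These appear to be non-functional backbone remnants rather than working elements.

The expression cassette is driven by the Drosophila actin 5C (Ac5) promoter, a strong constitutive promoter that spans the numbering origin of the circular sequence and sits directly upstream of the insert. It is followed by the cry coding sequence, which matches Drosophila CRY1. This protein is a blue-light-dependent regulator that provides light input to the circadian feedback loop, lacks photolyase activity, and acts with per as a transcriptional repressor in peripheral clocks. Just downstream of the cry sequence lies the V5 epitope tag, which allows antibody detection. The His tag listed in the catalogue entry, useful for metal-affinity purification, was not separately annotated in the feature table. An SV40 polyadenylation signal terminates the transcript. No selectable marker for insect cells is annotated, and the restriction sites used for cloning are not recorded. The plasmid is intended for expressing tagged cryptochrome in insect cells, and the associated publication concerns insect cryptochromes.
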