Addgene plasmid #136237: pAC5.1-dCry-V5His
Purpose: Protein expression of D. melanogaster (Dm) cryptochrome with C-terminal V5 and His tags
Depositing lab: Steven Reppert & Aziz Sancar. Depositing organization: University of Massachusetts, Worcester. Publication: The two CRYs of the butterfly. Zhu H, Yuan Q, Briscoe AD, Froy O, Casselman A, Reppert SM. Curr Biol. 2005 Dec 6;15(23):R953-4. doi: 10.1016/j.cub.2005.11.030. PubMed 16332522.
Backbone
  Vector backbone: pAc5.1/V5-HisA
  Backbone manufacturer: Invitrogen
  Vector type: Insect Expression
Growth in bacteria
  Bacterial resistance: Ampicillin, 100 μg/mL
  Growth temperature: 37°C
  Growth strain: DH5alpha
  Copy number: High Copy
Gene/Insert
  Gene/Insert name: DmCry
  Species: D. melanogaster (fly)
  Tag / fusion protein: V5 (C terminal on insert); His (C terminal on insert)
  Cloning method: Restriction Enzyme; 5′ cloning site Unknown (unknown if destroyed)
Terms and licenses: Academic/Nonprofit Terms; Industry Terms: Not Available to Industry
How to cite: pAC5.1-dCry-V5His was a gift from Steven Reppert & Aziz Sancar (Addgene plasmid # 136237 ; http://n2t.net/addgene:136237 ; RRID:Addgene_136237)
